Addgene plasmid #62128: pMuLE ENTR U6 stuffer sgRNA scaffold L1-L4
Purpose: (Empty Backbone) MuLE (Multiple Lentiviral Expression) Entry vector containing a U6 promoter and sgRNA scaffold module for gRNA expression. Compatible with MultiSite Gateway cloning
Depositing lab: Ian Frew. Depositing organization: University of Zurich. Publication: A versatile modular vector system for rapid combinatorial mammalian genetics. Albers J, Danzer C, Rechsteiner M, Lehmann H, Brandt LP, Hejhal T, Catalano A, Busenhart P, Goncalves AF, Brandt S, Bode PK, Bode-Lesniewska B, Wild PJ, Frew IJ. J Clin Invest. 2015 Mar 9. pii: 79743. doi: 10.1172/JCI79743. PubMed 25751063.
Backbone
  Vector backbone: N/A
  Vector type: Mammalian Expression, CRISPR ; MuLE Gateway Entry Vector
Growth in bacteria
  Bacterial resistance: Kanamycin, 50 μg/mL
  Growth temperature: 37°C
  Growth strain: DH5alpha
  Copy number: High Copy
Gene/Insert
  Gene/Insert name: None
Terms and licenses: Academic/Nonprofit Terms; Industry Terms: Not Available to Industry
How to cite: pMuLE ENTR U6 stuffer sgRNA scaffold L1-L4 was a gift from Ian Frew (Addgene plasmid # 62128 ; http://n2t.net/addgene:62128 ; RRID:Addgene_62128)
