[The description below was written by a language model from this plasmid's Addgene catalogue record and pLannotate feature annotations shown in this document.]
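Description:
pMuLE ENTR U6 stuffer sgRNA scaffold L1-L4 is an empty Gateway entry vector from the MuLE (Multiple Lentiviral Expression) toolkit, a modular system for assembling several expression elements into a single lentiviral vector by MultiSite Gateway recombination. The 3,676 bp plasmid is maintained in E. coli at high copy from a ColE1/pUC-type origin and is selected with kanamycin through an aph(3')-Ia KanR gene. The record does not name a parental backbone, but the feature table shows elements typical of Gateway entry plasmids: rrnB T1 and T2 transcription terminators upstream of the cloning module, a T7 promoter, and small lacI and lacZα remnants that are unlikely to have any function here.

The payload lies between attL1 and attL4 recombination sites. A human U6 RNA polymerase III promoter is followed by a stuffer and then the Streptococcus pyogenes Cas9 guide RNA scaffold. The annotation indicates that the stuffer consists largely of a chloramphenicol acetyltransferase gene with part of its cat promoter, in reverse orientation relative to U6. The stuffer is meant to be replaced by a user-chosen guide sequence, so that U6 drives a complete sgRNA; the record does not state which restriction sites are used for this exchange. No insert is supplied.

Once a guide is cloned in, the attL1 and attL4 sites allow an LR Clonase reaction that places the U6-sgRNA module at a defined position, alongside other MuLE entry modules, in a compatible lentiviral destination vector. The system is intended for combinatorial genetic manipulation of mammalian cells, here CRISPR/Cas9 applications. This plasmid itself carries no Cas9 gene and no lentiviral elements.
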