Features (pLannotate 1.2.2; 13 found; start..end, strand, type, name):
     19..94      +  misc_RNA       gRNA scaffold: guide RNA scaffold for the Streptococcus pyogenes CRISPR/Cas9 system
    113..208     -  protein_bind   attL4: mutant version of attL; recombination site for the Gateway® LR reaction LR Clonase™
    240..258     -  promoter       T7 promoter: promoter for bacteriophage T7 RNA polymerase
    392..1201    +  CDS            KanR: aminoglycoside phosphotransferase; aph(3')-Ia; confers resistance to kanamycin in bacteria or G418 (Geneticin®) in eukaryotes
   1348..1936    +  rep_origin     ori: high-copy-number ColE1/pMB1/pBR322/pUC origin of replication
   2119..2211    +  CDS            lacI (fragment): lac repressor; lacI; The lac repressor binds to the lac operator to inhibit transcription in E. coli. This inhibition can be relieved by adding lactose or isopropyl-β-D-thiogalactopyranoside (IPTG).
   2266..2293    -  terminator     rrnB T2 terminator: transcription terminator T2 from the E. coli rrnB gene
   2425..2468    +  terminator     rrnB T1 terminator: Escherichia coli rrnB; transcription terminator T1 from the E. coli rrnB gene
   2515..2551    -  CDS            lacZα (fragment): LacZα fragment of β-galactosidase; lacZ fragment
   2567..2666    +  protein_bind   attL1: mutant version of attL; recombination site for the Gateway® LR reaction LR Clonase™
   2710..2950    +  promoter       U6 promoter: RNA polymerase III promoter for human U6 snRNA
   2985..3644    -  CDS            CmR: chloramphenicol acetyltransferase; cat; confers resistance to chloramphenicol
   3645..3674    -  promoter       cat promoter (fragment): promoter of the E. coli cat gene encoding chloramphenicol acetyltransferase
>Addgene plasmid #62128 | pMuLE ENTR U6 stuffer sgRNA scaffold L1-L4 | depositor full sequence | sequence record 112703 | pMuLE ENTR U6 stuffer sgRNA scaffold L1-L4 sequence 3676 bps
GATCAAGAACCTGCTGACGTTTTAGAGCTAGAAATAGCAAGTTAAAATAAGGCTAGTCCGTTATCAACTT
GAAAAAGTGGCACCGAGTCGGTGCTTTTTTTGAATTCGCACCCAACTTTTCTATACAAAGTTGGCATTAT
AAGAAAGCATTGCTTATCAATTTGTTGCAACGAACAGGTCACTATCAGTCAAAATAAAATCATTATTTGC
CATCCAGCTGCAGGGCGGCCGCGATATCCCCTATAGTGAGTCGTATTACATGGTCATAGCTGTTTCCTGG
CAGCTCTGGCCCGTGTCTCAAAATCTCTGATGTTACATTGCACAAGATAAAAATATATCATCATGAACAA
TAAAACTGTCTGCTTACATAAACAGTAATACAAGGGGTGTTATGAGCCATATTCAACGGGAAACGTCGAG
GCCGCGATTAAATTCCAACATGGATGCTGATTTATATGGGTATAAATGGGCTCGCGATAATGTCGGGCAA
TCAGGTGCGACAATCTATCGCTTGTATGGGAAGCCCGATGCGCCAGAGTTGTTTCTGAAACATGGCAAAG
GTAGCGTTGCCAATGATGTTACAGATGAGATGGTCAGACTAAACTGGCTGACGGAATTTATGCCTCTTCC
GACCATCAAGCATTTTATCCGTACTCCTGATGATGCATGGTTACTCACCACTGCGATCCCCGGAAAAACA
GCATTCCAGGTATTAGAAGAATATCCTGATTCAGGTGAAAATATTGTTGATGCGCTGGCAGTGTTCCTGC
GCCGGTTGCATTCGATTCCTGTTTGTAATTGTCCTTTTAACAGCGATCGCGTATTTCGTCTCGCTCAGGC
GCAATCACGAATGAATAACGGTTTGGTTGATGCGAGTGATTTTGATGACGAGCGTAATGGCTGGCCTGTT
GAACAAGTCTGGAAAGAAATGCATAAACTTTTGCCATTCTCACCGGATTCAGTCGTCACTCATGGTGATT
TCTCACTTGATAACCTTATTTTTGACGAGGGGAAATTAATAGGTTGTATTGATGTTGGACGAGTCGGAAT
CGCAGACCGATACCAGGATCTTGCCATCCTATGGAACTGCCTCGGTGAGTTTTCTCCTTCATTACAGAAA
CGGCTTTTTCAAAAATATGGTATTGATAATCCTGATATGAATAAATTGCAGTTTCATTTGATGCTCGATG
AGTTTTTCTAATCAGAATTGGTTAATTGGTTGTAACACTGGCAGAGCATTACGCTGACTTGACGGGACGG
CGCAAGCTCATGACCAAAATCCCTTAACGTGAGTTACGCGTCGTTCCACTGAGCGTCAGACCCCGTAGAA
AAGATCAAAGGATCTTCTTGAGATCCTTTTTTTCTGCGCGTAATCTGCTGCTTGCAAACAAAAAAACCAC
CGCTACCAGCGGTGGTTTGTTTGCCGGATCAAGAGCTACCAACTCTTTTTCCGAAGGTAACTGGCTTCAG
CAGAGCGCAGATACCAAATACTGTTCTTCTAGTGTAGCCGTAGTTAGGCCACCACTTCAAGAACTCTGTA
GCACCGCCTACATACCTCGCTCTGCTAATCCTGTTACCAGTGGCTGCTGCCAGTGGCGATAAGTCGTGTC
TTACCGGGTTGGACTCAAGACGATAGTTACCGGATAAGGCGCAGCGGTCGGGCTGAACGGGGGGTTCGTG
CACACAGCCCAGCTTGGAGCGAACGACCTACACCGAACTGAGATACCTACAGCGTGAGCTATGAGAAAGC
GCCACGCTTCCCGAAGGGAGAAAGGCGGACAGGTATCCGGTAAGCGGCAGGGTCGGAACAGGAGAGCGCA
CGAGGGAGCTTCCAGGGGGAAACGCCTGGTATCTTTATAGTCCTGTCGGGTTTCGCCACCTCTGACTTGA
GCGTCGATTTTTGTGATGCTCGTCAGGGGGGCGGAGCCTATGGAAAAACGCCAGCAACGCGGCCTTTTTA
CGGTTCCTGGCCTTTTGCTGGCCTTTTGCTCACATGTTCTTTCCTGCGTTATCCCCTGATTCTGTGGATA
ACCGTATTACCGCCTTTGAGTGAGCTGATACCGCTCGCCGCAGCCGAACGACCGAGCGCAGCGAGTCAGT
GAGCGAGGAAGCGGAAGAGCGCCCAATACGCAAACCGCCTCTCCCCGCGCGTTGGCCGATTCATTAATGC
AGCTGGCACGACAGGTTTCCCGACTGGAAAGCGGGCAGTGAGCGCAACGCAATTAATACGCGTACCGCTA
GCCAGGAAGAGTTTGTAGAAACGCAAAAAGGCCATCCGTCAGGATGGCCTTCTGCTTAGTTTGATGCCTG
GCAGTTTATGGCGGGCGTCCTGCCCGCCACCCTCCGGGCCGTTGCTTCACAACGTTCAAATCCGCTCCCG
GCGGATTTGTCCTACTCAGGAGAGCGTTCACCGACAAACAACAGATAAAACGAAAGGCCCAGTCTTCCGA
CTGAGCCTTTCGTTTTATTTGATGCCTGGCAGTTCCCTACTCTCGCGTTAACGCTAGCATGGATGTTTTC
CCAGTCACGACGTTGTAAAACGACGGCCAGTCTTAAGCTCGGGCCCCAAATAATGATTTTATTTTGACTG
ATAGTGACCTGTTCGTTGCAACAAATTGATGAGCAATGCTTTTTTATAATGCCAACTTTGTACAAAAAAG
CAGGCTCTATCGATCACGAGACTAGCCTCGAGCGGCCGCCCCCTTCACCGAGGGCCTATTTCCCATGATT
CCTTCATATTTGCATATACGATACAAGGCTGTTAGAGAGATAATTGGAATTAATTTGACTGTAAACACAA
AGATATTAGTACAAAATACGTGACGTAGAAAGTAATAATTTCTTGGGTAGTTTGCAGTTTTAAAATTATG
TTTTAAAATGGACTATCATATGCTTACCGTAACTTGAAAGTATTTCGATTTCTTGGCTTTATATATCTTG
TGGAAAGGACGAAACACCGGTGTGCAGGTGAGTGATCCAGATCTTTACGCCCCGCCCTGCCACTCATCGC
AGTACTGTTGTAATTCATTAAGCATTCTGCCGACATGGAAGCCATCACAAACGGCATGATGAACCTGAAT
CGCCAGCGGCATCAGCACCTTGTCGCCTTGCGTATAATATTTGCCCATGGTGAAAACGGGGGCGAAGAAG
TTGTCCATATTGGCCACGTTTAAATCAAAACTGGTGAAACTCACCCAGGGATTGGCTGAGACGAAAAACA
TATTCTCAATAAACCCTTTAGGGAAATAGGCCAGGTTTTCACCGTAACACGCCACATCTTGCGAATATAT
GTGTAGAAACTGCCGGAAATCGTCGTGGTATTCACTCCAGAGCGATGAAAACGTTTCAGTTTGCTCATGG
AAAACGGTGTAACAAGGGTGAACACTATCCCATATCACCAGCTCACCGTCTTTCATTGCCATACGGAATT
CCGGATGAGCATTCATCAGGCGGGCAAGAATGTGAATAAAGGCCGGATAAAACTTGTGCTTATTTTTCTT
TACGGTCTTTAAAAAGGCCGTAATATCCAGCTGAACGGTCTGGTTATAGGTACATTGAGCAACTGACTGA
AATGCCTCAAAATGTTCTTTACGATGCCATTGGGATATATCAACGGTGGTATATCCAGTGATTTTTTTCT
CCATTTTAGCTTCCTTAGCTCCTGAAAATCTCGACG
