>Addgene plasmid #62128 | pMuLE ENTR U6 stuffer sgRNA scaffold L1-L4 | addgene partial sequence | sequence record 103518 | M13-F20 5'-TGTAAAACGACGGCCAGT-3'
TGCCAACTTTGTACAAAAAAGCAGGCTCTATCGATCACGAGACTAGCCTCGAGCGGCCGCCCCCTTCACC
GAGGGCCTATTTCCCATGATTCCTTCATATTTGCATATACGATACAAGGCTGTTAGAGAGATAATTGGAA
TTAATTTGACTGTAAACACAAAGATATTAGTACAAAATACGTGACGTAGAAAGTAATAATTTCTTGGGTA
GTTTGCAGTTTTAAAATTATGTTTTAAAATGGACTATCATATGCTTACCGTAACTTGAAAGTATTTCGAT
TTCTTGGCTTTATATATCTTGTGGAAAGGACGAAACACCGGTGTGCAGGTGAGTGATCCAGATCTTTACG
CCCCGCCCTGCCACTCATCGCAGTACTGTTGTAATTCATTAAGCATTCTGCCGACATGGAAGCCATCACA
AACGGCATGATGAACCTGAATCGCCAGCGGCATCAGCACCTTGTCGCCTTGCGTATAATATTTGCCCATG
GTGAAAACGGGGGCGAAGAAGTTGTCCATATTGGCCACGTTTAAATCAAAACTGGTGAAACTCACCCAGG
GATTGGCTGAGACGAAAAACATATTCTCAATAAACCCTTTAGGGAAATAGGCCAGGTTTTCACCGTAACA
CGCCACATCTTGCGAATATATGTGTAGAAACTGCCGG
