>Addgene plasmid #62128 | pMuLE ENTR U6 stuffer sgRNA scaffold L1-L4 | addgene partial sequence | sequence record 103519 | M13-Rev 5'-CAGGAAACAGCTATGACC-3'
TAATGATTTTATTTTGACTGATAGTGACCTGTTCGTTGCAACAAATTGATAAGCAATGCTTTCTTATAAT
GCCAACTTTGTATAGAAAAGTTGGGTGCGAATTCAAAAAAAGCACCGACTCGGTGCCACTTTTTCAAGTT
GATAACGGACTAGCCTTATTTTAACTTGCTATTTCTAGCTCTAAAACGTCAGCAGGTTCTTGATCCGTCG
AGATTTTCAGGAGCTAAGGAAGCTAAAATGGAGAAAAAAATCACTGGATATACCACCGTTGATATATCCC
AATGGCATCGTAAAGAACATTTTGAGGCATTTCAGTCAGTTGCTCAATGTACCTATAACCAGACCGTTCA
GCTGGATATTACGGCCTTTTTAAAGACCGTAAAGAAAAATAAGCACAAGTTTTATCCGGCCTTTATTCAC
ATTCTTGCCCGCCTGATGAATGCTCATCCGGAATTCCGTATGGCAATGAAAGACGGTGAGCTGGTGATAT
GGGATAGTGTTCACCCTTGTTACACCGTTTTCCATGAGCAAACTGAAACGTTTTCATCGCTCTGGAGTGA
ATACCACGACGATTTCCGGCAGTTTCTACACATATATTCGCAAGATGTGGCGTGTTACGGTGAAAACCTG
GCCTATTTCCCTAAAGGGTTTATTGAGAATATGTTTTTCGTCTCAGCCAATCCCTGGGTGAGTTTCACCA
GTTTTGATTTAAACGTGGCCAATATGGACAACTTCTTCG
